Addgene plasmid #56448: EGFP-Talin-H-18
Purpose: Localization: Talin Head Domain, Excitation: 488, Emission: 507
Depositing lab: Michael Davidson. Depositing organization: Florida State University, Tallahassee.
Backbone
  Vector backbone: EGFP
  Backbone size w/o insert (bp): 4750
  Vector type: Mammalian Expression
  Selectable markers: Neomycin (select with G418)
Growth in bacteria
  Bacterial resistance: Kanamycin, 50 μg/mL
  Growth temperature: 37°C
  Growth strain: DH5alpha
  Copy number: High Copy
Gene/Insert
  Gene/Insert name: Talin H (alt name: NM_011602.5)
  Species: M. musculus (mouse)
  Mutation: Talin Head Domain
  Promoter: CMV
  Tag / fusion protein: EGFP (N terminal on backbone)
  Cloning method: Unknown
  Sequencing primers: 5′ CMV-F; 3′ SV40pA-R
Terms and licenses: Academic/Nonprofit Terms; Industry Terms
Depositor comments: . Excitation = 488; Emission = 507
How to cite: EGFP-Talin-H-18 was a gift from Michael Davidson (Addgene plasmid # 56448 ; http://n2t.net/addgene:56448 ; RRID:Addgene_56448)
