[The description below was written by a language model from this plasmid's Addgene catalogue record.]
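Description:
EGFP-Talin-H-18 is a mammalian expression plasmid built on an EGFP fusion backbone of about 4.75 kb (size without the insert). It encodes the head domain of mouse talin fused to enhanced green fluorescent protein. The record lists the plasmid as high copy in E. coli and selected with kanamycin. In mammalian cells a neomycin resistance marker allows G418 selection of stable transfectants. No feature table is provided, so the origin of replication and the exact arrangement of the resistance cassette are not stated. The polyadenylation signal is also not listed, although the 3′ sequencing primer name implies an SV40 polyA signal downstream of the insert.

Expression is driven by the CMV promoter, a strong constitutive promoter in most mammalian cell lines. EGFP is supplied by the backbone and sits at the N terminus of the fusion, with the talin fragment following it. The insert is derived from the mouse talin reference transcript but is restricted to the head domain rather than the full-length protein. The record does not give the residue boundaries of this fragment, the linker between EGFP and talin (the "18" in the name may refer to linker length, but this is not stated), or the cloning method.

The stated purpose is localization. The construct serves as a fluorescent marker for following the distribution of the talin head domain in live or fixed cells by fluorescence microscopy. EGFP is excited at 488 nm and emits at 507 nm. Talin is generally known as a cytoskeletal adaptor linking integrins to actin at adhesion sites, so such a fusion suits imaging studies of cell adhesion.
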