>Addgene plasmid #56448 | EGFP-Talin-H-18 | depositor partial sequence | sequence record 87341 | insert sequence
GACGTCAGATCCGCTAGCGCTACCGGTCGCCACCATGGTGAGCAAGGGCGAGGAGCTGTTCACCGGGGTG
GTGCCCATCCTGGTCGAGCTGGACGGCGACGTAAACGGCCACAAGTTCAGCGTGTCCGGCGAGGGCGAGG
GCGATGCCACCTACGGCAAGCTGACCCTGAAGTTCATCTGCACCACCGGCAAGCTGCCCGTGCCCTGGCC
CACCCTCGTGACCACCCTGACCTACGGCGTGCAGTGCTTCAGCCGCTACCCCGACCACATGAAGCAGCAC
GACTTCTTCAAGTCCGCCATGCCCGAAGGCTACGTCCAGGAGCGCACCATCTTCTTCAAGGACGACGGCA
ACTACAAGACCCGCGCCGAGGTGAAGTTCGAGGGCGACACCCTGGTGAACCGCATCGAGCTGAAGGGCAT
CGACTTCAAGGAGGACGGCAACATCCTGGGGCACAAGCTGGAGTACAACTACAACAGCCACAACGTCTAT
ATCATGGCCGACAAGCAGAAGAACGGCATCAAGGTGAACTTCAAGATCCGCCACAACATCGAGGACGGCA
GCGTGCAGCTCGCCGACCACTACCAGCAGAACACCCCCATCGGCGACGGCCCCGTGCTGCTGCCCGACAA
CCACTACCTGAGCACCCAGTCCGCCCTGAGCAAAGACCCCAACGAGAAGCGCGATCACATGGTCCTGCTG
GAGTTCGTGACCGCCGCCGGGATCACTCTCGGCATGGACGAGCTGTACAAGTCCGGACTCAGATCTCGAG
CTCAAGCTAGCTTCGAATTCGCAGAAGCTGCCACCATGGTTGCGCTTTCGCTGAAGATTAGCATTGGGAA
TGTGGTGAAGACGATGCAATTTGAGCCATCTACCATGGTGTACGACGCCTGCCGCATGATTCGTGAGCGG
ATCCCAGAGGCCCTGGCTGGCCCTCCCAACGACTTTGGGCTCTTTCTGTCAGATGATGACCCCAAAAAAG
GCATCTGGCTAGAGGCTGGGAAAGCTTTGGACTACTACATGCTCCGAAATGGGGACACCATGGAGTACAG
AAAAAAGCAGAGACCCCTGAAGATCCGGATGTTAGACGGAACGGTGAAGACTATCATGGTGGATGACTCC
AAGACCGTCACAGACATGCTCATGACCATTTGTGCCCGAATTGGTATCACCAACCATGATGAGTATTCAC
TGGTTCGAGAGCTGATGGAAGAAAAGAAAGATGAGGGGACAGGGACCCTGAGAAAAGACAAGACCCTACT
GCGAGATGAAAAGAAGATGGAGAAGCTAAAGCAGAAGTTGCACACAGACGATGAGTTGAACTGGCTGGAC
CATGGGCGGACACTGAGGGAACAGGGAGTGGAAGAGCATGAGACGTTGCTGCTGCGGAGAAAGTTCTTCT
ACTCAGACCAGAATGTGGATTCCCGAGACCCTGTACAGCTGAACCTTCTCTATGTGCAGGCACGAGATGA
CATCCTGAATGGCTCCCATCCTGTCTCCTTTGACAAGGCCTGTGAATTTGCAGGCTTCCAGTGCCAGATC
CAGTTTGGACCTCACAATGAACAGAAGCACAAGGCTGGCTTCCTTGACCTGAAGGACTTCCTGCCCAAGG
AGTATGTGAAGCAGAAGGGAGAGCGTAAGATCTTTCAGGCACACAAGAATTGTGGGCAGATGAGTGAAAT
TGAGGCCAAGGTACGCTACGTGAAGCTGGCCCGTTCCCTCAAGACTTACGGTGTCTCCTTCTTCCTAGTC
AAGGAAAAGATGAAGGGGAAGAATAAACTGGTGCCCAGGCTGTTGGGCATCACTAAGGAGTGTGTGATGC
GTGTGGATGAGAAGACCAAGGAGGTGATTCAGGAATGGAGCCTCACCAACATCAAACGCTGGGCTGCCTC
TCCCAAGAGCTTTACTCTGGACTTTGGAGACTATCAGGATGGCTACTACTCAGTACAGACGACAGAAGGC
GAGCAGATCGCACAGCTCATTGCTGGCTACATAGATATCATCCTTAAGAAGAAAAAAAGCAAGGACCATT
TTGGGCTGGAGGGAGATGAAGAGTCTACTATGTTGGAGGACTCAGTGTCTCCCAAAAAGTCAACAGTCCT
TCAGTAAGTCGACGGTACCGCGGGCCCGGGATCCACCGGATCTAGATAACTGATCATAATCAGCCATACC
AC
