>Addgene plasmid #56448 | EGFP-Talin-H-18 | addgene partial sequence | sequence record 106812 | SV40pA-R 5'-GAAATTTGTGATGCTATTGC-3'
AGCTGCATAACAGTTAACAACAACAATTGCATTCATTTTATGTTTCAGGTTCAGGGGGAGGTGTGGGAGG
TTTTTTAAAGCAAGTAAAACCTCTACAAATGTGGTATGGCTGATTATGATCAGTTATCTAGATCCGGTGG
ATCCCGGGCCCGCGGTACCGTCGACTTACTGAAGGACTGTTGACTTTTTGGGAGACACTGAGTCCTCCAA
CATAGTAGACTCTTCATCTCCCTCCAGCCCAAAATGGTCCTTGCTTTTTTTCTTCTTAAGGATGATATCT
ATGTAGCCAGCAATGAGCTGTGCGATCTGCTCGCCTTCTGTCGTCTGTACTGAGTAGTAGCCATCCTGAT
AGTCTCCAAAGTCCAGAGTAAAGCTCTTGGGAGAGGCAGCCCAGCGTTTGATGTTGGTGAGGCTCCATTC
CTGAATCACCTCCTTGGTCTTCTCATCCACACGCATCACACACTCCTTAGTGATGCCCAACAGCCTGGGC
ACCAGTTTATTCTTCCCCTTCATCTTTTCCTTGACTAGGAAGAAGGAGACACCGTAAGTCTTGAGGGAAC
GGGCCAGCTTCACGTAGCGTACCTTGGCCTCAATTTCACTCATCTGCCCACAATTCTTGTGTGCCTGAAA
GATCTTACGCTCTCCCTTCTGCTTCACATACTCCTTGGGCAGGAAGTCCTTCAGGTCAAGGAAGCCAGCC
TTGTGCTTCTGTTCATTGTGAGGTCCAAACTGGATCTGGCACTGGAAGCCTGCAAATTCACAGGCCTTGT
CAAAGGAGACAGGATGGGAGCCATTCAGGATGTCATCTCGTGCCTGCACATAGAGAAGGTTCAGCTGTAC
AGGGTCTCGG
