>Addgene plasmid #56448 | EGFP-Talin-H-18 | addgene partial sequence | sequence record 107692 | CMV-F 5'-CGCAAATGGGCGGTAGGCGTG-3'
GTTTAGTGAACCGTCAGATCCGCTAGCGCTACCGGTCGCCACCATGGTGAGCAAGGGCGAGGAGCTGTTC
ACCGGGGTGGTGCCCATCCTGGTCGAGCTGGACGGCGACGTAAACGGCCACAAGTTCAGCGTGTCCGGCG
AGGGCGAGGGCGATGCCACCTACGGCAAGCTGACCCTGAAGTTCATCTGCACCACCGGCAAGCTGCCCGT
GCCCTGGCCCACCCTCGTGACCACCCTGACCTACGGCGTGCAGTGCTTCAGCCGCTACCCCGACCACATG
AAGCAGCACGACTTCTTCAAGTCCGCCATGCCCGAAGGCTACGTCCAGGAGCGCACCATCTTCTTCAAGG
ACGACGGCAACTACAAGACCCGCGCCGAGGTGAAGTTCGAGGGCGACACCCTGGTGAACCGCATCGAGCT
GAAGGGCATCGACTTCAAGGAGGACGGCAACATCCTGGGGCACAAGCTGGAGTACAACTACAACAGCCAC
AACGTCTATATCATGGCCGACAAGCAGAAGAACGGCATCAAGGTGAACTTCAAGATCCGCCACAACATCG
AGGACGGCAGCGTGCAGCTCGCCGACCACTACCAGCAGAACACCCCCATCGGCGACGGCCCCGTGCTGCT
GCCCGACAACCACTACCTGAGCACCCAGTCCGCCCTGAGCAAAGACCCCAACGAGAAGCGCGATCACATG
GTCCTGCTGGAGTTCGTGACCGCCGCCGGGATCACTCTCGGCATGGACGAGCTGTACAAGTCCGGACTCA
GATCTCGAGCTCAAGCTAGCTTCGAATTCGCAGAAGCTGCCACCATGGTTGCGCTTTCGCTGAAGATTAG
CATTGGGAATGTGGTGAAGACGATGCAATTTGAGCCATCTA
